>Addgene plasmid #243865 | pSC101TSa2_Blue | addgene full sequence | sequence record 493149 | Addgene NGS Result
CGTCTCAGTCAGGAGAGAGACCCCTGTTGACAATTAATCATCGGCATAGTATATCGGCATAGTATAATAC
GACAAGGTGAGGAACTAAACCCAGGAGGCAGATCATGACCATGATTACGCCAAGCTATTTAGGTGACACT
ATAGAATACTCAAGCTTGCATGCCTGCAGGTCGACTCTAGAGGATCCCCGGGTACCGAGCTCGAATTCGC
CCTATAGTGAGTCGTATTACAATTCACTGGCCGTCGTTTTACAACGTCGTGACTGGGAAAACCCTGGCGT
TACCCAACTTAATCGCCTTGCAGCACATCCCCCTTTCGCCAGCTGGCGTAATAGCGAAGAGGCCCGCACC
GATCGCCCTTCCCAACAGTTGCGCAGCCTGAATGGCGAATGACGCCTGATGCGGTATTTTCTCCTTACGC
ATCTGTGCGGTATTTCACACCGCATATGGTGCACTCTCAGTACAATCTGCTCTGATGCCGCATAGGGTCT
CTCGCTTGAGACGAAGCTTGACACGGTTATCCACAGAATCAGGGGATACAGGTGGCACTTTTCGGGGAAA
TGTGCGCGGAACCCCTATTTGTTTATTTTTCTAAATACATTCAAATATGTATCCGCTCATGAGACAATAA
CCCTGATAAATGCTTCAATAATATTGAAAAAGGAAGAGTATGAGTATTCAACATTTCCGTGTCGCCCTTA
TTCCCTTTTTTGCGGCATTTTGCCTTCCTGTTTTTGCTCACCCAGAAACGCTGGTGAAAGTAAAAGATGC
TGAAGATCAGTTGGGTGCACGAGTGGGTTACATCGAACTGGATCTCAACAGCGGTAAGATCCTTGAGAGT
TTTCGCCCCGAAGAACGTTTTCCAATGATGAGCACTTTTAAAGTTCTGCTATGTGGCGCGGTATTATCCC
GTATTGACGCCGGGCAAGAGCAACTCGGTCGCCGCATACACTATTCTCAGAATGACTTGGTTGAGTACTC
ACCAGTCACAGAAAAGCATCTTACGGATGGCATGACAGTAAGAGAATTATGCAGTGCTGCCATAACCATG
AGTGATAACACTGCGGCCAACTTACTTCTGACAACGATCGGAGGACCGAAGGAGCTAACCGCTTTTTTGC
ACAACATGGGGGATCATGTAACTCGCCTTGATCGTTGGGAACCGGAGCTGAATGAAGCCATACCAAACGA
CGAGCGTGACACCACGATGCCTGTAGCAATGGCAACAACGTTGCGCAAACTATTAACTGGCGAACTACTT
ACTCTAGCTTCCCGGCAACAATTAATAGACTGGATGGAGGCGGATAAAGTTGCAGGACCACTTCTGCGCT
CGGCCCTTCCGGCTGGCTGGTTTATTGCTGATAAATCTGGAGCCGGTGAGCGTGGTTCTCGCGGTATCAT
TGCAGCACTGGGGCCAGATGGTAAGCCCTCCCGTATCGTAGTTATCTACACGACGGGGAGTCAGGCAACT
ATGGATGAACGAAATAGACAGATCGCTGAGATAGGTGCCTCACTGATTAAGCATTGGTAACTGTCAGACC
AAGTTTACTCATATATACTTTAGATTGATTTAAAACTTCATTTTTAATTTAAAAGGATCTAGGTGAAGAT
CCTTTTTGATAATCTCATGACCAAAATCCCTTAACGTGAGTTTTCGTTCCACTGAGCGTCAGACCCCGTT
GATGATACCGCTGCCTTACTGGGTGCATTAGCCAGTCTGAATGACCTGTCACGGGATAATCCGAAGTGGT
CAGACTGGAAAATCAGAGGGCAGGAACTGCTGAACAGCAAAAAGTCAGATAGCACCACATAGCAGACCCG
CCATAAAACGCCCTGAGAAGCCCGTGACGGGCTTTTCTTGTATTATGGGTAGTTTCCTTGCATGAATCCA
TAAAAGGCGCCTGTAGTGCCATTTACCCCCATTCACTGCCAGAGCCGTGAGCGCAGCGAACTGAATGTCA
CGAAAAAGACAGCGACTCAGGTGCCTGATGGTCGGAGACAAAAGGAATATTCAGCGATTTGCCCGATTGC
GGCCGCAACCGAGCTTGCGAGGGTGCTACTTAAGCCTTTAGGGTTTTAAGGTCTGTTTTGTAGAGGAGCA
AACAGCGTTTGCGACATCCTTTTGTAATACTGCGGAACTGACTAAAGTAGTGAGTTATACACAGGGCTGG
GATCTATTCTTTTTATCTTTTTTTATTCTTTCTTTATTCTATAAATTATAACCACTTGAATATAAACAAA
AAAAACACACAAAGGTCTAGCGGAATTTACAGAGGGTCTAGCAGAATTTACAAGTTTTCCAGCAAAGGTC
TAGCAGAATTTACAGATACCCACAACTCAAAGGAAAAGGACTAGTAATTATCATTGACTAGCCCATCTCA
ATTGGTATAGTGATTAAAATCACCTAGACCAATTGAGATGTATGTCTGAATTAGTTGTTTTCAAAGCAAA
TGAACTAGCGATTAGTCGCTATGACTTAACGGAGCATGAAACCAAGCTAATTTTATGCTGTGTGGCACTA
CTCAACCCCACGATTGAAAACCCTACAAGGAAAGAACGGACGGTATCGTTCACTTATAACCAATACGTTC
AGATGATGAACATCAGTAGGGAAAATGCTTATGGTGTATTAGCTAAAGCAACCAGAGAGCTGATGACGAG
AACTGTGGAAATCAGGAATCCTTTGGTTAAAGGCTTTGAGATTTTCCAGTGGACAAACTATGCCAAGTTC
TCAAGCGAAAAATTAGAATTAGTTTTTAGTGAAGAGATATTGCCTTATCTTTTCCAGTTAAAAAAATTCA
TAAAATATAATCTGGAACATGTTAAGTCTTTTGAAAACAAATACTCTATGAGGATTTATGAGTGGTTATT
AAAAGAACTAACACAAAAGAAAACTCACAAGGCAAATATAGAGATTAGCCTTGATGAATTTAAGTTCATG
TTAATGCTTGAAAATAACTACCATGAGTTTAAAAGGCTTAACCAATGGGTTTTGAAACCAATAAGTAAAG
ATTTAAACACTTACAGCAATATGAAATTGGTGGTTGATAAGCGAGGCCGCCCGACTGATACGTTGATTTT
CCAAGTTGAACTAGATAGACAAATGGATCTCGTAACCGAACTTGAGAACAACCAGATAAAAATGAATGGT
GACAAAATACCAACAACCATTACATCAGATTCCTACCTACATAACGGACTAAGAAAAACACTACACGATG
CTTTAACTGCAAAAATTCAGCTCACCAGTTTTGAGGCAAAATTTTTGAGTGACATGCAAAGTAAGTATGA
TCTCAATGGTTCGTTCTCATGGCTCACGCAAAAACAACGAACCACACTAGAGAACATACTGGCTAAATAC
GGAAGGATCTGAGGTTCTTATGGCTCTTGTATCTATCAGTGAAGCATCAAGACTAACAAACAAAAGTAGA
ACAACTGTTCACCGTTACATATCAAAGGGAAAACTGTCCATACCCATGGATTTAACGCGAATTTTAACAA
AATATTAACGCTTACAATTTTAACAAGCTT
Features (pLannotate 1.2.2; 12 found; start..end, strand, type, name):
     26..73      +  promoter       EM7 promoter: synthetic bacterial promoter&nbsp
    127..145     +  promoter       SP6 promoter: promoter for bacteriophage SP6 RNA polymerase
    152..208     -  misc_feature   MCS: pUC18/19 multiple cloning site
    211..229     -  promoter       T7 promoter: promoter for bacteriophage T7 RNA polymerase
    232..389     +  CDS            lacZα (fragment): LacZα fragment of β-galactosidase; lacZ fragment
    395..485     -  misc_feature   bom (fragment): basis of mobility region from pBR322
    513..538     -  rep_origin     RSF ori (fragment): Plasmids containing the RSF 1030 origin of replication can be propagated in E. coli cells that contain additional plasmids with compatible origins.
    565..669     +  promoter       AmpR promoter: bla
    670..1530    +  CDS            AmpR: β-lactamase; bla; confers resistance to ampicillin, carbenicillin, and related antibiotics
   2152..2374    +  rep_origin     pSC101 ori: low-copy replication origin that requires the Rep101 protein
   2422..3372    +  CDS            Rep101(Ts): temperature-sensitive version of the RepA protein needed for replication with the pSC101 origin (Armstrong et al., 1984); rep101 encoding an A56V mutation
   3480..3520    +  rep_origin     M13 ori (fragment): M13 bacteriophage origin of replication; arrow indicates direction of (+) strand synthesis
