[The description below was written by a language model from this plasmid's Addgene catalogue record and pLannotate feature annotations shown in this document.]
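Description:
pSC101TSa2_Blue is a small (about 3.5 kb) bacterial destination vector from a GoldenBraid2.0 toolkit adapted for E. coli and other enteric bacteria, built on a pSC101TS backbone. Replication depends on the low-copy pSC101 origin together with Rep101(Ts), a temperature-sensitive version of the RepA initiator protein carrying an A56V substitution. This is consistent with the record listing a permissive 30°C for propagation. In general, such replicons stop being maintained at elevated temperature, which allows the plasmid to be cured from cells once it is no longer needed. Selection is by ampicillin, through a bla (β-lactamase) gene driven by its own promoter.

The listed insert is a synthetic 463 bp lacZ fragment cassette installed by Golden Gate cloning. In the annotated sequence this region comprises an EM7 synthetic bacterial promoter, SP6 and T7 phage promoters flanking a pUC18/19-type multiple cloning site, and a partial lacZα coding sequence. The "Blue" name and this arrangement point to a blue/white screening cassette: in an α-complementing host such as DH5alpha, the parental vector yields blue colonies, while replacement of the cassette by assembled parts gives white ones. The Type IIS restriction sites that would mediate this exchange are not annotated in the feature table, and the meaning of the "a2" designation within the GoldenBraid scheme is not stated in the record. Short hits to bom, RSF ori and M13 ori are only fragments and are probably sequence remnants rather than functional elements.

The construct serves as a low-copy, temperature-sensitive recipient for assembling and expressing GoldenBraid transcriptional units in bacteria.
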