Addgene plasmid #243865: pSC101TSa2_Blue
Purpose: GoldenBraid2.0 expression vector.
Depositing lab: Christophe Herman. Depositing organization: Baylor College of Medicine. Publication: GoldenBraid2.0 E. coli: a comprehensive and characterized toolkit for enterics. Cooke MB, Welch KT, Ramirez LD, Wen AX, Marciano DC, Herman C. Synth Biol (Oxf). 2025 Aug 14;10(1):ysaf015. doi: 10.1093/synbio/ysaf015. eCollection 2025. PubMed 40927394.
Backbone
  Vector backbone: pSC101TS
  Vector type: Bacterial Expression
Growth in bacteria
  Bacterial resistance: Ampicillin, 100 μg/mL
  Growth temperature: 30°C
  Growth strain: DH5alpha
  Copy number: Low Copy
Gene/Insert
  Gene/Insert name: lacZ _ Fragment
  Species: Synthetic
  Insert size (bp): 463
  Cloning method: Golden Gate
Terms and licenses: Academic/Nonprofit Terms; Industry Terms: Not Available to Industry
How to cite: pSC101TSa2_Blue was a gift from Christophe Herman (Addgene plasmid # 243865 ; http://n2t.net/addgene:243865 ; RRID:Addgene_243865)
